Addgene plasmid #145045: pJT79_GalL_nCDA1Δ192-BE3
Purpose: Expresses nCDA1Δ192-BE3 in yeast cells
Depositing lab: Ralph Bock. Depositing organization: Max Planck Institute of Molecular Plant Physiology. Publication: Engineering of high-precision base editors for site-specific single nucleotide replacement. Tan J, Zhang F, Karcher D, Bock R. Nat Commun. 2019 Jan 25;10(1):439. doi: 10.1038/s41467-018-08034-8. PubMed 30683865.
Backbone
  Vector backbone: p415
  Backbone manufacturer: p415-GalL-Cas9-CYC1t (Plasmid #43804)
  Vector type: Yeast Expression, CRISPR
  Selectable markers: LEU2
Growth in bacteria
  Bacterial resistance: Ampicillin, 100 μg/mL
  Growth temperature: 37°C
  Growth strain: DH5alpha
  Copy number: High Copy
Gene/Insert
  Gene/Insert name: nCDA1Δ192-BE3 (alt name: pmCDA1(1-192AA)-nCas9-UGI-NLS)
  Species: Bacillus phage PBS2, Petromyzon marinus, Streptococcus pyogenes
  Insert size (bp): 4977
  Mutation: pmCDA1(1-192AA); spCas9(D10A)
  Promoter: GalL
  Cloning method: Gibson Cloning
  Sequencing primers: 5′ T3 promoter; 3′ T7 promoter
Terms and licenses: Academic/Nonprofit Terms; Industry Terms: Not Available to Industry
How to cite: pJT79_GalL_nCDA1Δ192-BE3 was a gift from Ralph Bock (Addgene plasmid # 145045 ; http://n2t.net/addgene:145045 ; RRID:Addgene_145045)
