[The description below was written by a language model from this plasmid's Addgene catalogue record and pLannotate feature annotations shown in this document.]
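Description:
pJT79_GalL_nCDA1Δ192-BE3 is a yeast expression plasmid for CRISPR base editing, built by Gibson cloning on the p415 backbone derived from p415-GalL-Cas9-CYC1t. It is an 11.6 kb E. coli–yeast shuttle vector. In bacteria it replicates from a high-copy ColE1/pUC-type origin and is selected with ampicillin through the β-lactamase gene. In Saccharomyces cerevisiae it is maintained through a CEN6/ARS element, which gives stable low-copy centromeric inheritance, and is selected by leucine prototrophy conferred by LEU2 under its own promoter. An f1 origin and remnants of the pBluescript-style lac/lacZα cloning region are also present, and T3 and T7 promoters flank the expression cassette and serve as sequencing primer sites.

The roughly 5 kb insert encodes a single fusion protein. It consists of the sea lamprey (Petromyzon marinus) cytidine deaminase pmCDA1 truncated to residues 1–192, followed by Streptococcus pyogenes Cas9 carrying the D10A nickase mutation, then the uracil-DNA glycosylase inhibitor UGI from Bacillus phage PBS2 and a nuclear localisation signal. Expression is driven by the GalL promoter, annotated in the feature table as GAL1-type and regulated by Gal4, so it is galactose-inducible; transcription ends at the CYC1 terminator. In this BE3-style architecture, the nickase is directed to a target site by a guide RNA, the deaminase converts cytosine to uracil on the displaced strand, and UGI blocks uracil excision so that C-to-T edits are retained. No guide RNA cassette appears in the feature table, so the guide presumably has to be supplied separately. The associated publication concerns engineering high-precision base editors for single-nucleotide replacement, of which this C-terminally truncated deaminase variant is one.
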