Features (pLannotate 1.2.2; 25 found; start..end, strand, type, name):
      1..589     +  rep_origin     ori: high-copy-number ColE1/pMB1/pBR322/pUC origin of replication
    772..864     +  CDS            lacI (fragment): lac repressor; lacI; The lac repressor binds to the lac operator to inhibit transcription in E. coli. This inhibition can be relieved by adding lactose or isopropyl-β-D-thiogalactopyranoside (IPTG).
    877..898     +  protein_bind   CAP binding site: CAP binding activates transcription in the presence of cAMP. E. coli catabolite activator protein
    913..943     +  promoter       lac promoter: promoter for the E. coli lac operon
    947..969     +  protein_bind   lac operator (fragment): The lac repressor binds to the lac operator to inhibit transcription in E. coli. This inhibition can be relieved by adding lactose or isopropyl-β-D-thiogalactopyranoside (IPTG). lac repressor encoded by lacI
   1012..1030    +  promoter       T3 promoter: promoter for bacteriophage T3 RNA polymerase
   1049..1468    +  promoter       GAL1 promoter: S. cerevisiae GAL1; inducible promoter, regulated by Gal4
   1483..1506    +  misc_feature   MCS (fragment): pBluescript multiple cloning site
   1513..2090    +  CDS            PmCDA1 (fragment): cytidine deaminase from the sea lamprey Petromyzon marinus (Rogozin et al., 2007)
   2089..6192    +  CDS            Cas9: Cas9 (Csn1) endonuclease from the Streptococcus pyogenes Type II CRISPR/Cas system generates RNA-guided double strand breaks in DNA
   6205..6453    +  CDS            UGI: UNGI_BPPB2 - Experimental evidence at protein level: Swiss-Prot protein existence level 1. This protein binds specifically and reversibly to the host uracil-DNA glycosylase, preventing removal of uracil residues from PBS2 DNA by the host uracil-excision repair system. From Bacillus phage PBS2 (Bacteriophage PBS2).
   6502..6749    +  terminator     CYC1 terminator: S. cerevisiae CYC1; transcription terminator for CYC1
   6768..6786    -  promoter       T7 promoter: promoter for bacteriophage T7 RNA polymerase
   6794..6949    +  CDS            lacZα (fragment): LacZα fragment of β-galactosidase; lacZ fragment
   6953..7381    +  rep_origin     f1 ori (sequence partly withheld): f1 bacteriophage origin of replication; arrow indicates direction of (+) strand synthesis
   7409..7461    -  misc_feature   bom (fragment): basis of mobility region from pBR322
   7492..7569    +  CDS            YO192_YEAST (fragment): Experimental evidence at protein level: Swiss-Prot protein existence level 1. From Saccharomyces cerevisiae (strain ATCC 204508 / S288c) (Baker's yeast).
   7709..8116    +  promoter       LEU2 promoter: S. cerevisiae LEU2
   8117..9211    +  CDS            LEU2: 3-isopropylmalate dehydrogenase, required for leucine biosynthesis; S. cerevisiae LEU2; yeast auxotrophic marker
   9573..9689    -  CDS            NFS1 (fragment): NFS1_YEAST - Also known as SPL1 From Saccharomyces cerevisiae (strain ATCC 204508 / S288c) (Baker's yeast).
   9688..9738    -  misc_feature   bom (fragment): basis of mobility region from pBR322
   9840..9875    -  CDS            rop (fragment): Rop protein, which maintains plasmids at low copy number; rop
   9944..10447   -  misc_feature   CEN/ARS: S. cerevisiae CEN6 centromere fused to an autonomously replicating sequence
  10484..10588   +  promoter       AmpR promoter: bla
  10589..11449   +  CDS            AmpR: β-lactamase; bla; confers resistance to ampicillin, carbenicillin, and related antibiotics
>Addgene plasmid #145045 | pJT79_GalL_nCDA1Δ192-BE3 | addgene full sequence | sequence record 305164 | Addgene NGS Result
TTGAGATCCTTTTTTTCTGCGCGTAATCTGCTGCTTGCAAACAAAAAAACCACCGCTACCAGCGGTGGTT
TGTTTGCCGGATCAAGAGCTACCAACTCTTTTTCCGAAGGTAACTGGCTTCAGCAGAGCGCAGATACCAA
ATACTGTTCTTCTAGTGTAGCCGTAGTTAGGCCACCACTTCAAGAACTCTGTAGCACCGCCTACATACCT
CGCTCTGCTAATCCTGTTACCAGTGGCTGCTGCCAGTGGCGATAAGTCGTGTCTTACCGGGTTGGACTCA
AGACGATAGTTACCGGATAAGGCGCAGCGGTCGGGCTGAACGGGGGGTTCGTGCACACAGCCCAGCTTGG
AGCGAACGACCTACACCGAACTGAGATACCTACAGCGTGAGCTATGAGAAAGCGCCACGCTTCCCGAAGG
GAGAAAGGCGGACAGGTATCCGGTAAGCGGCAGGGTCGGAACAGGAGAGCGCACGAGGGAGCTTCCAGGG
GGAAACGCCTGGTATCTTTATAGTCCTGTCGGGTTTCGCCACCTCTGACTTGAGCGTCGATTTTTGTGAT
GCTCGTCAGGGGGGCGGAGCCTATGGAAAAACGCCAGCAACGCGGCCTTTTTACGGTTCCTGGCCTTTTG
CTGGCCTTTTGCTCACATGTTCTTTCCTGCGTTATCCCCTGATTCTGTGGATAACCGTATTACCGCCTTT
GAGTGAGCTGATACCGCTCGCCGCAGCCGAACGACCGAGCGCAGCGAGTCAGTGAGCGAGGAAGCGGAAG
AGCGCCCAATACGCAAACCGCCTCTCCCCGCGCGTTGGCCGATTCATTAATGCAGCTGGCACGACAGGTT
TCCCGACTGGAAAGCGGGCAGTGAGCGCAACGCAATTAATGTGAGTTAGCTCACTCATTAGGCACCCCAG
GCTTTACACTTTATGCTTCCGGCTCGTATGTTGTGTGGAATTGTGAGCGGATAACAATTTCACACAGGAA
ACAGCTATGACCATGATTACGCCAAGCGCGCAATTAACCCTCACTAAAGGGAACAAAAGCTGGAGCTCGT
GACAGCCCTCCGAAGGAAGACTCTCCTCCGTGCGTCCTCGTCTTCACCGGTCGCGTTCCTGAAACGCAGA
TGTGCCTCGCGCCGCACTGCTCCGAACAATAAAGATTCTACAATACTAGCTTTTATGGTTATGAAGAGGA
AAAATTGGCAGTAACCTGGCCCCACAAACCTTCAAATGAACGAATCAAATTAACAACCATAGGATGATAA
TGCGATTAGTTTTTTAGCCTTATTTCTGGGGTAATTAATCAGCGAAGCGATGATTTTTGATCTATTAACG
GATATATAAATGCAAAAACTGCATAACCACTTTAACTAATACTTTCAACATTTTCGGTTTGTATTACTTC
TTATTCAAATGTAATAAAAGTATCAACAAAAAATTGTTAATATACCTCTATACTTTAACGTCAAGGAGAA
AAAACCCCGGATTCTAGAACTAGTGGATCCCCCGGGAAAAAAATGACCGACGCTGAGTACGTGAGAATCC
ATGAGAAGTTGGACATCTACACGTTTAAGAAACAGTTTTTCAACAACAAAAAATCCGTGTCGCATAGATG
CTACGTTCTCTTTGAATTAAAACGACGGGGTGAACGTAGAGCGTGTTTTTGGGGCTATGCTGTGAATAAA
CCACAGAGCGGGACAGAACGTGGCATTCACGCCGAAATCTTTAGCATTAGAAAAGTCGAAGAATACCTGC
GCGACAACCCCGGACAATTCACGATAAATTGGTACTCATCCTGGAGTCCTTGTGCAGATTGCGCTGAAAA
GATCTTAGAATGGTATAACCAGGAGCTGCGGGGGAACGGCCACACTTTGAAAATCTGGGCTTGCAAACTC
TATTACGAGAAAAATGCGAGGAATCAAATTGGGCTGTGGAACCTCAGAGATAACGGGGTTGGGTTGAATG
TAATGGTAAGTGAACACTACCAATGTTGCAGGAAAATATTCATCCAATCGTCGCACAATCAATTGAATGA
GAATAGATGGCTTGAGAAGACTTTGAAGCGAGCTGAAAAACGACGGAGCGAGTTGTCCATGGACAAGAAG
TACTCCATTGGGCTCGCTATCGGCACAAACAGCGTCGGTTGGGCCGTCATTACGGACGAGTACAAGGTGC
CGAGCAAAAAATTCAAAGTTCTGGGCAATACCGATCGCCACAGCATAAAGAAGAACCTCATTGGCGCCCT
CCTGTTCGACTCCGGGGAGACGGCCGAAGCCACGCGGCTCAAAAGAACAGCACGGCGCAGATATACCCGC
AGAAAGAATCGGATCTGCTACCTGCAGGAGATCTTTAGTAATGAGATGGCTAAGGTGGATGACTCTTTCT
TCCATAGGCTGGAGGAGTCCTTTTTGGTGGAGGAGGATAAAAAGCACGAGCGCCACCCAATCTTTGGCAA
TATCGTGGACGAGGTGGCGTACCATGAAAAGTACCCAACCATATATCATCTGAGGAAGAAGCTTGTAGAC
AGTACTGATAAGGCTGACTTGCGGTTGATCTATCTCGCGCTGGCGCATATGATCAAATTTCGGGGACACT
TCCTCATCGAGGGGGACCTGAACCCAGACAACAGCGATGTCGACAAACTCTTTATCCAACTGGTTCAGAC
TTACAATCAGCTTTTCGAAGAGAACCCGATCAACGCATCCGGAGTTGACGCCAAAGCAATCCTGAGCGCT
AGGCTGTCCAAATCCCGGCGGCTCGAAAACCTCATCGCACAGCTCCCTGGGGAGAAGAAGAACGGCCTGT
TTGGTAATCTTATCGCCCTGTCACTCGGGCTGACCCCCAACTTTAAATCTAACTTCGACCTGGCCGAAGA
TGCCAAGCTTCAACTGAGCAAAGACACCTACGATGATGATCTCGACAATCTGCTGGCCCAGATCGGCGAC
CAGTACGCAGACCTTTTTTTGGCGGCAAAGAACCTGTCAGACGCCATTCTGCTGAGTGATATTCTGCGAG
TGAACACGGAGATCACCAAAGCTCCGCTGAGCGCTAGTATGATCAAGCGCTATGATGAGCACCACCAAGA
CTTGACTTTGCTGAAGGCCCTTGTCAGACAGCAACTGCCTGAGAAGTACAAGGAAATTTTCTTCGATCAG
TCTAAAAATGGCTACGCCGGATACATTGACGGCGGAGCAAGCCAGGAGGAATTTTACAAATTTATTAAGC
CCATCTTGGAAAAAATGGACGGCACCGAGGAGCTGCTGGTAAAGCTTAACAGAGAAGATCTGTTGCGCAA
ACAGCGCACTTTCGACAATGGAAGCATCCCCCACCAGATTCACCTGGGCGAACTGCACGCTATCCTCAGG
CGGCAAGAGGATTTCTACCCCTTTTTGAAAGATAACAGGGAAAAGATTGAGAAAATCCTCACATTTCGGA
TACCCTACTATGTAGGCCCCCTCGCCCGGGGAAATTCCAGATTCGCGTGGATGACTCGCAAATCAGAAGA
GACCATCACTCCCTGGAACTTCGAGGAAGTCGTGGATAAGGGGGCCTCTGCCCAGTCCTTCATCGAAAGG
ATGACTAACTTTGATAAAAATCTGCCTAACGAAAAGGTGCTTCCTAAACACTCTCTGCTGTACGAGTACT
TCACAGTTTATAACGAGCTCACCAAGGTCAAATACGTCACAGAAGGGATGAGAAAGCCAGCATTCCTGTC
TGGAGAGCAGAAGAAAGCTATCGTGGACCTCCTCTTCAAGACGAACCGGAAAGTTACCGTGAAACAGCTC
AAAGAAGACTATTTCAAAAAGATTGAATGTTTCGACTCTGTTGAAATCAGCGGAGTGGAGGATCGCTTCA
ACGCATCCCTGGGAACGTATCACGATCTCCTGAAAATCATTAAAGACAAGGACTTCCTGGACAATGAGGA
GAACGAGGACATTCTTGAGGACATTGTCCTCACCCTTACGTTGTTTGAAGATAGGGAGATGATTGAAGAA
CGCTTGAAAACTTACGCTCATCTCTTCGACGACAAAGTCATGAAACAGCTCAAGAGGCGCCGATATACAG
GATGGGGGCGGCTGTCAAGAAAACTGATCAATGGGATCCGAGACAAGCAGAGTGGAAAGACAATCCTGGA
TTTTCTTAAGTCCGATGGATTTGCCAACCGGAACTTCATGCAGTTGATCCATGATGACTCTCTCACCTTT
AAGGAGGACATCCAGAAAGCACAAGTTTCTGGCCAGGGGGACAGTCTTCACGAGCACATCGCTAATCTTG
CAGGTAGCCCAGCTATCAAAAAGGGAATACTGCAGACCGTTAAGGTCGTGGATGAACTCGTCAAAGTAAT
GGGAAGGCATAAGCCCGAGAATATCGTTATCGAGATGGCCCGAGAGAACCAAACTACCCAGAAGGGACAG
AAGAACAGTAGGGAAAGGATGAAGAGGATTGAAGAGGGTATAAAAGAACTGGGGTCCCAAATCCTTAAGG
AACACCCAGTTGAAAACACCCAGCTTCAGAATGAGAAGCTCTACCTGTACTACCTGCAGAACGGCAGGGA
CATGTACGTGGATCAGGAACTGGACATCAATCGGCTCTCCGACTACGACGTGGATCATATCGTGCCCCAG
TCTTTTCTCAAAGATGATTCTATTGATAATAAAGTGTTGACAAGATCCGATAAAAATAGAGGGAAGAGTG
ATAACGTCCCCTCAGAAGAAGTTGTCAAGAAAATGAAAAATTATTGGCGGCAGCTGCTGAACGCCAAACT
GATCACACAACGGAAGTTCGATAATCTGACTAAGGCTGAACGAGGTGGCCTGTCTGAGTTGGATAAAGCC
GGCTTCATCAAAAGGCAGCTTGTTGAGACACGCCAGATCACCAAGCACGTGGCCCAAATTCTCGATTCAC
GCATGAACACCAAGTACGATGAAAATGACAAACTGATTCGAGAGGTGAAAGTTATTACTCTGAAGTCTAA
GCTGGTCTCAGATTTCAGAAAGGACTTTCAGTTTTATAAGGTGAGAGAGATCAACAATTACCACCATGCG
CATGATGCCTACCTGAATGCAGTGGTAGGCACTGCACTTATCAAAAAATATCCCAAGCTTGAATCTGAAT
TTGTTTACGGAGACTATAAAGTGTACGATGTTAGGAAAATGATCGCAAAGTCTGAGCAGGAAATAGGCAA
GGCCACCGCTAAGTACTTCTTTTACAGCAATATTATGAATTTTTTCAAGACCGAGATTACACTGGCCAAT
GGAGAGATTCGGAAGCGACCACTTATCGAAACAAACGGAGAAACAGGAGAAATCGTGTGGGACAAGGGTA
GGGATTTCGCGACAGTCCGGAAGGTCCTGTCCATGCCGCAGGTGAACATCGTTAAAAAGACCGAAGTACA
GACCGGAGGCTTCTCCAAGGAAAGTATCCTCCCGAAAAGGAACAGCGACAAGCTGATCGCACGCAAAAAA
GATTGGGACCCCAAGAAATACGGCGGATTCGATTCTCCTACAGTCGCTTACAGTGTACTGGTTGTGGCCA
AAGTGGAGAAAGGGAAGTCTAAAAAACTCAAAAGCGTCAAGGAACTGCTGGGCATCACAATCATGGAGCG
ATCAAGCTTCGAAAAAAACCCCATCGACTTTCTCGAGGCGAAAGGATATAAAGAGGTCAAAAAAGACCTC
ATCATTAAGCTTCCCAAGTACTCTCTCTTTGAGCTTGAAAACGGCCGGAAACGAATGCTCGCTAGTGCGG
GCGAGCTGCAGAAAGGTAACGAGCTGGCACTGCCCTCTAAATACGTTAATTTCTTGTATCTGGCCAGCCA
CTATGAAAAGCTCAAAGGGTCTCCCGAAGATAATGAGCAGAAGCAGCTGTTCGTGGAACAACACAAACAC
TACCTTGATGAGATCATCGAGCAAATAAGCGAATTCTCCAAAAGAGTGATCCTCGCCGACGCTAACCTCG
ATAAGGTGCTTTCTGCTTACAATAAGCACAGGGATAAGCCCATCAGGGAGCAGGCAGAAAACATTATCCA
CTTGTTTACTCTGACCAACTTGGGCGCGCCTGCAGCCTTCAAGTACTTCGACACCACCATAGACAGAAAG
CGGTACACCTCTACAAAGGAGGTCCTGGACGCCACACTGATTCATCAGTCAATTACGGGGCTCTATGAAA
CAAGAATCGACCTCTCTCAGCTCGGTGGAGACTCTGGTGGTTCAACTAATTTATCTGATATTATTGAAAA
AGAAACAGGTAAACAATTAGTTATTCAAGAATCAATTTTAATGTTGCCAGAAGAAGTTGAAGAAGTTATT
GGTAATAAACCAGAATCTGATATTTTAGTTCATACTGCTTATGATGAATCTACTGATGAAAATGTTATGT
TATTGACTTCAGATGCTCCAGAATATAAACCATGGGCTTTAGTTATTCAAGATTCTAATGGTGAAAATAA
AATTAAAATGTTGTCTGGTGGTTCACCCAAGAAGAAGAGGAAGGTGTGATCTCTTCTCGAGTCATGTAAT
TAGTTATGTCACGCTTACATTCACGCCCTCCCCCCACATCCGCTCTAACCGAAAAGGAAGGAGTTAGACA
ACCTGAAGTCTAGGTCCCTATTTATTTTTTTATAGTTATGTTAGTATTAAGAACGTTATTTATATTTCAA
ATTTTTCTTTTTTTTCTGTACAGACGCGTGTACGCATGTAACATTATACTGAAAACCTTGCTTGAGAAGG
TTTTGGGACGCTCGAAGGCTTTAATTTGCGGCCGGTACCCAATTCGCCCTATAGTGAGTCGTATTACGCG
CGCTCACTGGCCGTCGTTTTACAACGTCGTGACTGGGAAAACCCTGGCGTTACCCAACTTAATCGCCTTG
CAGCACATCCCCCTTTCGCCAGCTGGCGTAATAGCGAAGAGGCCCGCACCGATCGCCCTTCCCAACAGTT
GCGCAGCCTGAATGGCGAATGG
[124 nt withheld, positions 6953-7076]
C
[91 nt withheld, positions 7078-7168]
A
[49 nt withheld, positions 7170-7218]
CCTTTGACGTTGGAGTCCACGTTCTTT
[37 nt withheld, positions 7246-7282]
ACCCTATCTCGGTCTATTCTTTTGATTTATAAGGGATTTTGCCGATTTCGGCCTATTGGTTAAAAAATGA
GCTGATTTAACAAAAATTTAACGCGAATTTTAACAAAATATTAACGCTTACAATTTCCTGATGCGGTATT
TTCTCCTTACGCATCTGTGCGGTATTTCACACCGCATATCGACCGGTCGAGGAGAACTTCTAGTATATCT
ACATACCTAATATTATTGCCTTATTAAAAATGGAATCCCAACAATTACATCAAAATCCACATTCTCTTCA
AAATCAATTGTCCTGTACTTCCTTGTTCATGTGTGTTCAAAAACGTTATATTTATAGGATAATTATACTC
TATTTCTCAACAAGTAATTGGTTGTTTGGCCGAGCGGTCTAAGGCGCCTGATTCAAGAAATATCTTGACC
GCAGTTAACTGTGGGAATACTCAGGTATCGTAAGATGCAAGAGTTCGAATCTCTTAGCAACCATTATTTT
TTTCCTCAACATAACGAGAACACACAGGGGCGCTATCGCACAGAATCAAATTCGATGACTGGAAATTTTT
TGTTAATTTCAGAGGTCGCCTGACGCATATACCTTTTTCAACTGAAAAATTGGGAGAAAAAGGAAAGGTG
AGAGCGCCGGAACCGGCTTTTCATATAGAATAGAGAAGCGTTCATGACTAAATGCTTGCATCACAATACT
TGAAGTTGACAATATTATTTAAGGACCTATTGTTTTTTCCAATAGGTGGTTAGCAATCGTCTTACTTTCT
AACTTTTCTTACCTTTTACATTTCAGCAATATATATATATATATTTCAAGGATATACCATTCTAATGTCT
GCCCCTAAGAAGATCGTCGTTTTGCCAGGTGACCACGTTGGTCAAGAAATCACAGCCGAAGCCATTAAGG
TTCTTAAAGCTATTTCTGATGTTCGTTCCAATGTCAAGTTCGATTTCGAAAATCATTTAATTGGTGGTGC
TGCTATCGATGCTACAGGTGTTCCACTTCCAGATGAGGCGCTGGAAGCCTCCAAGAAGGCTGATGCCGTT
TTGTTAGGTGCTGTGGGTGGTCCTAAATGGGGTACCGGTAGTGTTAGACCTGAACAAGGTTTACTAAAAA
TCCGTAAAGAACTTCAATTGTACGCCAACTTAAGACCATGTAACTTTGCATCCGACTCTCTTTTAGACTT
ATCTCCAATCAAGCCACAATTTGCTAAAGGTACTGACTTCGTTGTTGTCAGAGAATTAGTGGGAGGTATT
TACTTTGGTAAGAGAAAGGAAGACGATGGTGATGGTGTCGCTTGGGATAGTGAACAATACACCGTTCCAG
AAGTGCAAAGAATCACAAGAATGGCCGCTTTCATGGCCCTACAACATGAGCCACCATTGCCTATTTGGTC
CTTGGATAAAGCTAATGTTTTGGCCTCTTCAAGATTATGGAGAAAAACTGTGGAGGAAACCATCAAGAAC
GAATTCCCTACATTGAAGGTTCAACATCAATTGATTGATTCTGCCGCCATGATCCTAGTTAAGAACCCAA
CCCACCTAAATGGTATTATAATCACCAGCAACATGTTTGGTGATATCATCTCCGATGAAGCCTCCGTTAT
CCCAGGTTCCTTGGGTTTGTTGCCATCTGCGTCCTTGGCCTCTTTGCCAGACAAGAACACCGCATTTGGT
TTGTACGAACCATGCCACGGTTCTGCTCCAGATTTGCCAAAGAATAAGGTCAACCCTATCGCCACTATCT
TGTCTGCTGCAATGATGTTGAAATTGTCATTGAACTTGCCTGAAGAAGGTAAGGCCATTGAAGATGCAGT
TAAAAAGGTTTTGGATGCAGGTATCAGAACTGGTGATTTAGGTGGTTCCAACAGTACCACCGAAGTCGGT
GATGCTGTCGCCGAAGAAGTTAAGAAAATCCTTGCTTAAAAAGATTCTCTTTTTTTATGATATTTGTACA
TAAACTTTATAAATGAAATTCATAATAGAAACGACACGAAATTACAAAATGGAATATGTTCATAGGGTAG
ACGAAACTATATACGCAATCTACATACATTTATCAAGAAGGAGAAAAAGGAGGATGTAAAGGAATACAGG
TAAGCAAATTGATACTAATGGCTCAACGTGATAAGGAAAAAGAATTGCACTTTAACATTAATATTGACAA
GGAGGAGGGCACCACACAAAAAGTTAGGTGTAACAGAAAATCATGAAACTATGATTCCTAATTTATATAT
TGGAGGATTTTCTCTAAAAAAAAAAAAATACAACAAATAAAAAACACTCAATGACCTGACCATTTGATGG
AGTTTAAGTCAATACCTTCTTGAACCATTTCCCATAATGGTGAAAGTTCCCTCAAGAATTTTACTCTGTC
AGAAACGGCCTTAACGACGTAGTCGATATGGTGCACTCTCAGTACAATCTGCTCTGATGCCGCATAGTTA
AGCCAGCCCCGACACCCGCCAACACCCGCTGACGCGCCCTGACGGGCTTGTCTGCTCCCGGCATCCGCTT
ACAGACAAGCTGTGACCGTCTCCGGGAGCTGCATGTGTCAGAGGTTTTCACCGTCATCACCGAAACGCGC
GAGACGAAAGGGCCTCGTGATACGCCTATTTTTATAGGTTAATGTCATGATAATAATGGTTTCTTAGGAC
GGATCGCTTGCCTGTAACTTACACGCGCCTCGTATCTTTTAATGATGGAATAATTTGGGAATTTACTCTG
TGTTTATTTATTTTTATGTTTTGTATTTGGATTTTAGAAAGTAAATAAAGAAGGTAGAAGAGTTACGGAA
TGAAGAAAAAAAAATAAACAAAGGTTTAAAAAATTTCAACAAAAAGCGTACTTTACATATATATTTATTA
GACAAGAAAAGCAGATTAAATAGATATACATTCGATTAACGATAAGTAAAATGTAAAATCACAGGATTTT
CGTGTGTGGTCTTCTACACAGACAAGATGAAACAATTCGGCATTAATACCTGAGAGCAGGAAGAGCAAGA
TAAAAGGTAGTATTTGTTGGCGATCCCCCTAGAGTCTTTTACATCTTCGGAAAACAAAAACTATTTTTTC
TTTAATTTCTTTTTTTACTTTCTATTTTTAATTTATATATTTATATTAAAAAATTTAAATTATAATTATT
TTTATAGCACGTGATGAAAAGGACCCAGGTGGCACTTTTCGGGGAAATGTGCGCGGAACCCCTATTTGTT
TATTTTTCTAAATACATTCAAATATGTATCCGCTCATGAGACAATAACCCTGATAAATGCTTCAATAATA
TTGAAAAAGGAAGAGTATGAGTATTCAACATTTCCGTGTCGCCCTTATTCCCTTTTTTGCGGCATTTTGC
CTTCCTGTTTTTGCTCACCCAGAAACGCTGGTGAAAGTAAAAGATGCTGAAGATCAGTTGGGTGCACGAG
TGGGTTACATCGAACTGGATCTCAACAGCGGTAAGATCCTTGAGAGTTTTCGCCCCGAAGAACGTTTTCC
AATGATGAGCACTTTTAAAGTTCTGCTATGTGGCGCGGTATTATCCCGTATTGACGCCGGGCAAGAGCAA
CTCGGTCGCCGCATACACTATTCTCAGAATGACTTGGTTGAGTACTCACCAGTCACAGAAAAGCATCTTA
CGGATGGCATGACAGTAAGAGAATTATGCAGTGCTGCCATAACCATGAGTGATAACACTGCGGCCAACTT
ACTTCTGACAACGATCGGAGGACCGAAGGAGCTAACCGCTTTTTTGCACAACATGGGGGATCATGTAACT
CGCCTTGATCGTTGGGAACCGGAGCTGAATGAAGCCATACCAAACGACGAGCGTGACACCACGATGCCTG
TAGCAATGGCAACAACGTTGCGCAAACTATTAACTGGCGAACTACTTACTCTAGCTTCCCGGCAACAATT
AATAGACTGGATGGAGGCGGATAAAGTTGCAGGACCACTTCTGCGCTCGGCCCTTCCGGCTGGCTGGTTT
ATTGCTGATAAATCTGGAGCCGGTGAGCGTGGGTCTCGCGGTATCATTGCAGCACTGGGGCCAGATGGTA
AGCCCTCCCGTATCGTAGTTATCTACACGACGGGGAGTCAGGCAACTATGGATGAACGAAATAGACAGAT
CGCTGAGATAGGTGCCTCACTGATTAAGCATTGGTAACTGTCAGACCAAGTTTACTCATATATACTTTAG
ATTGATTTAAAACTTCATTTTTAATTTAAAAGGATCTAGGTGAAGATCCTTTTTGATAATCTCATGACCA
AAATCCCTTAACGTGAGTTTTCGTTCCACTGAGCGTCAGACCCCGTAGAAAAGATCAAAGGATCTTC
